>Addgene plasmid #226764 | p25.pA.NGFR.mCMV.hPGK.Rab35(WT).wpre[sequenced] | addgene full sequence | sequence record 453304 | Addgene NGS Result
AAATTTCACAAATAAAGCATTTTTTTCACTGCATTCTAGTTGTGGTTTGTCCAAACTCATCAATGTATCT
TATCATGTCTGGCTCTAGCTATCCCGCCCCTAACTCCGCCCATCCCGCCCCTAACTCCGCCCAGTTCCGC
CCATTCTCCGCCCCATGGCTGACTAATTTTTTTTATTTATGCAGAGGCCGAGGCCGCCTCGGCCTCTGAG
CTATTCCAGAAGTAGTGAGGAGGCTTTTTTGGAGGCCTAGGGACGTACCCAATTCGCCCTATAGTGAGTC
GTATTACGCGCGCTCACTGGCCGTCGTTTTACAACGTCGTGACTGGGAAAACCCTGGCGTTACCCAACTT
AATCGCCTTGCAGCACATCCCCCTTTCGCCAGCTGGCGTAATAGCGAAGAGGCCCGCACCGATCGCCCTT
CCCAACAGTTGCGCAGCCTGAATGGCGAATGGG
[124 nt withheld, positions 454-577]
C
[91 nt withheld, positions 579-669]
A
[49 nt withheld, positions 671-719]
CCTTTGACGTTGGAGTCCACGTTCTTT
[37 nt withheld, positions 747-783]
ACCCTATCTCGGTCTATTCTTTTGATTTATAAGGGATTTTGCCGATTTCGGCCTATTGGTTAAAAAATGA
GCTGATTTAACAAAAATTTAACGCGAATTTTAACAAAATATTAACGCTTACAATTTAGGTGGCACTTTTC
GGGGAAATGTGCGCGGAACCCCTATTTGTTTATTTTTCTAAATACATTCAAATATGTATCCGCTCATGAG
ACAATAACCCTGATAAATGCTTCAATAATATTGAAAAAGGAAGAGTATGAGTATTCAACATTTCCGTGTC
GCCCTTATTCCCTTTTTTGCGGCATTTTGCCTTCCTGTTTTTGCTCACCCAGAAACGCTGGTGAAAGTAA
AAGATGCTGAAGATCAGTTGGGTGCACGAGTGGGTTACATCGAACTGGATCTCAACAGCGGTAAGATCCT
TGAGAGTTTTCGCCCCGAAGAACGTTTTCCAATGATGAGCACTTTTAAAGTTCTGCTATGTGGCGCGGTA
TTATCCCGTATTGACGCCGGGCAAGAGCAACTCGGTCGCCGCATACACTATTCTCAGAATGACTTGGTTG
AGTACTCACCAGTCACAGAAAAGCATCTTACGGATGGCATGACAGTAAGAGAATTATGCAGTGCTGCCAT
AACCATGAGTGATAACACTGCGGCCAACTTACTTCTGACAACGATCGGAGGACCGAAGGAGCTAACCGCT
TTTTTGCACAACATGGGGGATCATGTAACTCGCCTTGATCGTTGGGAACCGGAGCTGAATGAAGCCATAC
CAAACGACGAGCGTGACACCACGATGCCTGTAGCAATGGCAACAACGTTGCGCAAACTATTAACTGGCGA
ACTACTTACTCTAGCTTCCCGGCAACAATTAATAGACTGGATGGAGGCGGATAAAGTTGCAGGACCACTT
CTGCGCTCGGCCCTTCCGGCTGGCTGGTTTATTGCTGATAAATCTGGAGCCGGTGAGCGTGGGTCTCGCG
GTATCATTGCAGCACTGGGGCCAGATGGTAAGCCCTCCCGTATCGTAGTTATCTACACGACGGGGAGTCA
GGCAACTATGGATGAACGAAATAGACAGATCGCTGAGATAGGTGCCTCACTGATTAAGCATTGGTAACTG
TCAGACCAAGTTTACTCATATATACTTTAGATTGATTTAAAACTTCATTTTTAATTTAAAAGGATCTAGG
TGAAGATCCTTTTTGATAATCTCATGACCAAAATCCCTTAACGTGAGTTTTCGTTCCACTGAGCGTCAGA
CCCCGTAGAAAAGATCAAAGGATCTTCTTGAGATCCTTTTTTTCTGCGCGTAATCTGCTGCTTGCAAACA
AAAAAACCACCGCTACCAGCGGTGGTTTGTTTGCCGGATCAAGAGCTACCAACTCTTTTTCCGAAGGTAA
CTGGCTTCAGCAGAGCGCAGATACCAAATACTGTTCTTCTAGTGTAGCCGTAGTTAGGCCACCACTTCAA
GAACTCTGTAGCACCGCCTACATACCTCGCTCTGCTAATCCTGTTACCAGTGGCTGCTGCCAGTGGCGAT
AAGTCGTGTCTTACCGGGTTGGACTCAAGACGATAGTTACCGGATAAGGCGCAGCGGTCGGGCTGAACGG
GGGGTTCGTGCACACAGCCCAGCTTGGAGCGAACGACCTACACCGAACTGAGATACCTACAGCGTGAGCT
ATGAGAAAGCGCCACGCTTCCCGAAGGGAGAAAGGCGGACAGGTATCCGGTAAGCGGCAGGGTCGGAACA
GGAGAGCGCACGAGGGAGCTTCCAGGGGGAAACGCCTGGTATCTTTATAGTCCTGTCGGGTTTCGCCACC
TCTGACTTGAGCGTCGATTTTTGTGATGCTCGTCAGGGGGGCGGAGCCTATGGAAAAACGCCAGCAACGC
GGCCTTTTTACGGTTCCTGGCCTTTTGCTGGCCTTTTGCTCACATGTTCTTTCCTGCGTTATCCCCTGAT
TCTGTGGATAACCGTATTACCGCCTTTGAGTGAGCTGATACCGCTCGCCGCAGCCGAACGACCGAGCGCA
GCGAGTCAGTGAGCGAGGAAGCGGAAGAGCGCCCAATACGCAAACCGCCTCTCCCCGCGCGTTGGCCGAT
TCATTAATGCAGCTGGCACGACAGGTTTCCCGACTGGAAAGCGGGCAGTGAGCGCAACGCAATTAATGTG
AGTTAGCTCACTCATTAGGCACCCCAGGCTTTACACTTTATGCTTCCGGCTCGTATGTTGTGTGGAATTG
TGAGCGGATAACAATTTCACACAGGAAACAGCTATGACCATGATTACGCCAAGCGCGCAATTAACCCTCA
CTAAAGGGAACAAAAGCTGGAGCTGCAAGCTTGGCCATTGCATACGTTGTATCCATATCATAATATGTAC
ATTTATATTGGCTCATGTCCAACATTACCGCCATGTTGACATTGATTATTGACTAGTTATTAATAGTAAT
CAATTACGGGGTCATTAGTTCATAGCCCATATATGGAGTTCCGCGTTACATAACTTACGGTAAATGGCCC
GCCTGGCTGACCGCCCAACGACCCCCGCCCATTGACGTCAATAATGACGTATGTTCCCATAGTAACGCCA
ATAGGGACTTTCCATTGACGTCAATGGGTGGAGTATTTACGGTAAACTGCCCACTTGGCAGTACATCAAG
TGTATCATATGCCAAGTACGCCCCCTATTGACGTCAATGACGGTAAATGGCCCGCCTGGCATTATGCCCA
GTACATGACCTTATGGGACTTTCCTACTTGGCAGTACATCTACGTATTAGTCATCGCTATTACCATGGTG
ATGCGGTTTTGGCAGTACATCAATGGGCGTGGATAGCGGTTTGACTCACGGGGATTTCCAAGTCTCCACC
CCATTGACGTCAATGGGAGTTTGTTTTGGCACCAAAATCAACGGGACTTTCCAAAATGTCGTAACAACTC
CGCCCCATTGACGCAAATGGGCGGTAGGCGTGTACGGTGGGAGGTCTATATAAGCAGAGCTCGTTTAGTG
AACCGGGGTCTCTCTGGTTAGACCAGATCTGAGCCTGGGAGCTCTCTGGCTAACTAGGGAACCCACTGCT
TAAGCCTCAATAAAGCTTGCCTTGAGTGCTTCAAGTAGTGTGTGCCCGTCTGTTGTGTGACTCTGGTAAC
TAGAGATCCCTCAGACCCTTTTAGTCAGTGTGGAAAATCTCTAGCAGTGGCGCCCGAACAGGGACTTGAA
AGCGAAAGGGAAACCAGAGGAGCTCTCTCGACGCAGGACTCGGCTTGCTGAAGCGCGCACGGCAAGAGGC
GAGGGGCGGCGACTGGTGAGTACGCCAAAAATTTTGACTAGCGGAGGCTAGAAGGAGAGAGATGGGTGCG
AGAGCGTCAGTATTAAGCGGGGGAGAATTAGATCGCGATGGGAAAAAATTCGGTTAAGGCCAGGGGGAAA
GAAAAAATATAAATTAAAACATATAGTATGGGCAAGCAGGGAGCTAGAACGATTCGCAGTTAATCCTGGC
CTGTTAGAAACATCAGAAGGCTGTAGACAAATACTGGGACAGCTACAACCATCCCTTCAGACAGGATCAG
AAGAACTTAGATCATTATATAATACAGTAGCAACCCTCTATTGTGTGCATCAAAGGATAGAGATAAAAGA
CACCAAGGAAGCTTTAGACAAGATAGAGGAAGAGCAAAACAAAAGTAAGACCACCGCACAGCAAGCGGCC
GCTGATCTTCAGACCTGGAGGAGGAGATATGAGGGACAATTGGAGAAGTGAATTATATAAATATAAAGTA
GTAAAAATTGAACCATTAGGAGTAGCACCCACCAAGGCAAAGAGAAGAGTGGTGCAGAGAGAAAAAAGAG
CAGTGGGAATAGGAGCTTTGTTCCTTGGGTTCTTGGGAGCAGCAGGAAGCACTATGGGCGCAGCGTCAAT
GACGCTGACGGTACAGGCCAGACAATTATTGTCTGGTATAGTGCAGCAGCAGAACAATTTGCTGAGGGCT
ATTGAGGCGCAACAGCATCTGTTGCAACTCACAGTCTGGGGCATCAAGCAGCTCCAGGCAAGAATCCTGG
CTGTGGAAAGATACCTAAAGGATCAACAGCTCCTGGGGATTTGGGGTTGCTCTGGAAAACTCATTTGCAC
CACTGCTGTGCCTTGGAATGCTAGTTGGAGTAATAAATCTCTGGAACAGATTTGGAATCACACGACCTGG
ATGGAGTGGGACAGAGAAATTAACAATTACACAAGCTTAATACACTCCTTAATTGAAGAATCGCAAAACC
AGCAAGAAAAGAATGAACAAGAATTATTGGAATTAGATAAATGGGCAAGTTTGTGGAATTGGTTTAACAT
AACAAATTGGCTGTGGTATATAAAATTATTCATAATGATAGTAGGAGGCTTGGTAGGTTTAAGAATAGTT
TTTGCTGTACTTTCTATAGTGAATAGAGTTAGGCAGGGATATTCACCATTATCGTTTCAGACCCACCTCC
CAACCCCGAGGGGACCCGACAGGCCCGAAGGAATAGAAGAAGAAGGTGGAGAGAGAGACAGAGACAGATC
CATTCGATTAGTGAACGGATCTCGACGGTATCGGTTAACTTTTAAAAGAAAAGGGGGGATTGGGGGGTAC
AGTGCAGGGGAAAGAATAGTAGACATAATAGCAACAGACATACAAACTAAAGAATTACAAAAACAAATTA
CAAAAATTCAAAATTTTATCGATCACGAGACTAGCCTCGAGAGATCTGATCATAATCAGCCATACCACAT
TTGTAGAGGTTTTACTTGCTTTAAAAAACCTCCCACACCTCCCCCTGAACCTGAAACATAAAATGAATGC
AATTGTTGTTGTTAACTTGTTTATTGCAGCTTATAATGGTTACAAATAAGGCAATAGCATCACAAATTTC
ACAAATAAGGCATTTTTTTCACTGCATTCTAGTTTTGGTTTGTCCAAACTCATCAATGTATCTTATCATG
TCTGGATCTCAAATCCCTCGGAAGCTGCGCCTGTCATCGAATTCCTGCAGCCCGGTGCATGACTAAGCTA
GCTCAGTTAGCCTCCCCCATCTCCCCTAGAGGATCCCCCTGTTCCACCTCTTGAAGGCTATGTAGGCCAC
AAGGCCCACAACCACAGCAGCCAGGATGGAGCAATAGACAGGGATGAGGTTGTCGGTGGTGCCTCGGGTC
ACCACGGGCTGGGAGCTGCCCATCACTGTGGTCACCACACCTGCCACCGTGCTGGCTATGAGGTCTTGTT
CTGGAGGTGCCTCAGGCTCCTGGGTGCTGGGGGCTGTGCTGTCCGAGCCCTCTGGGGGTGTGGACCGTGT
AATCCAACGGCCAGGGATCTCCTCGCACTCGGCGTCGGCCCAGCGTGTGCACTCGCGGAGCTGGCGCTCG
GTGTCCTCGCACACGGTGCAGGGCAGGCACGGGTCCACGTGGTTGGCCTCGTCGGAATACGTGCCGTCGG
GGCACTCCTCGCACACGGTGTTCTGCTTGTCCTGGCAGGAGAACACGAGGCCCGAGCCCGCCTCGCACAC
GCGGCACGCCTCGCAGCGCCCAGTCGTCTCATCCTGGTAGTAGCCGTAGGCGCAGCGGCACACGGCGTCG
TCGGCCTCCACGCACGGCGCCGACATGCTCTGGAGCCCCACGCACTCGGTGCACGGCTTGCACGGCTCGG
TCGCGCTCACCACGTCGGAGAACGTCACGCTGTCCAGGCAGGGCTCACACACGGTCTGGTTGGCTCCACA
AGGCTGGGCCACACCCTCGCCCAGGTTGCAGGCTTTGCAGCACTCACCGCTGTGTGTGTACAGGCCTGTG
GGGCATGCCTCCTTGGCACCTCCAAGGGACACCCCCAGAAGCAGCAACAGCAGCAGGCGCGGCCCGTCCA
TGGCGCGGCCGGTGGCACCTGCCCCCATCGCCCGCCTCCCGCGGCAGCGCTCGACTTCCAGCTCGGTCCG
CTTTGCGGACTGATGGGGCTGCGCTGCGCTGCGCTCCAGCGCCCCCCCTGCCCGCCGGAGCTGGCCGCGG
CCCGAATTCCGCGGAGGCTGGATCGGTCCCGGTGTCTTCTATGGAGGTCAAAACAGCGTGGATGGCGTCT
CCAGGCGATCTGACGGTTCACTAAACGAGCTCTGCTTATATAGGCCTCCCACCGTACACGCCTACCCTCG
AGAAGCTTGATATCGAATTCCACGGGGTTGGGGTTGCGCCTTTTCCAAGGCAGCCCTGGGTTTGCGCAGG
GACGCGGCTGCTCTGGGCGTGGTTCCGGGAAACGCAGCGGCGCCGACCCTGGGTCTCGCACATTCTTCAC
GTCCGTTCGCAGCGTCACCCGGATCTTCGCCGCTACCCTTGTGGGCCCCCCGGCGACGCTTCCTGCTCCG
CCCCTAAGTCGGGAAGGTTCCTTGCGGTTCGCGGCGTGCCGGACGTGACAAACGGAAGCCGCACGTCTCA
CTAGTACCCTCGCAGACGGACAGCGCCAGGGAGCAATGGCAGCGCGCCGACCGCGATGGGCTGTGGCCAA
TAGCGGCTGCTCAGCAGGGCGCGCCGAGAGCAGCGGCCGGGAAGGGGCGGTGCGGGAGGCGGGGTGTGGG
GCGGTAGTGTGGGCCCTGTTCCTGCCCGCGCGGTGTTCCGCATTCTGCAAGCCTCCGGAGCGCACGTCGG
CAGTCGGCTCCCTCGTTGACCGAATCACCGACCTCTCTCCCCAGGGGGATCCACCGGTGCTGTACAAGTC
CGGACTCAGATCCATGGCCCGGGACTACGACCACCTCTTCAAGCTGCTCATCATCGGCGACAGCGGTGTG
GGCAAGAGCAGTTTACTGTTGCGTTTTGCAGACAACACTTTCTCAGGCAGCTACATCACCACGATCGGAG
TGGATTTCAAGATCCGGACCGTGGAGATCAACGGGGAGAAGGTGAAGCTGCAGATCTGGGACACAGCGGG
GCAGGAGCGCTTCCGCACCATCACCTCCACGTATTATCGGGGGACCCACGGGGTCATTGTGGTTTACGAC
GTCACCAGTGCCGAGTCCTTTGTCAACGTCAAGCGGTGGCTTCACGAAATCAACCAGAACTGTGATGATG
TGTGCCGAATATTAGTGGGTAATAAGAATGACGACCCTGAGCGGAAGGTGGTGGAGACGGAAGATGCCTA
CAAATTCGCCGGGCAGATGGGCATCCAGTTGTTCGAGACCAGCGCCAAGGAGAATGTCAACGTGGAAGAG
ATGTTCAACTGCATCACGGAGCTGGTCCTCCGAGCAAAGAAAGACAACCTGGCAAAACAGCAGCAGCAAC
AACAGAACGATGTGGTGAAGCTCACGAAGAACAGTAAACGAAAGAAACGCTGCTGCTAAGAATTCTGCAG
TCGACAATCAACCTCTGGATTACAAAATTTGTGAAAGATTGACTGGTATTCTTAACTATGTTGCTCCTTT
TACGCTATGTGGATACGCTGCTTTAATGCCTTTGTATCATGCTATTGCTTCCCGTATGGCTTTCATTTTC
TCCTCCTTGTATAAATCCTGGTTGCTGTCTCTTTATGAGGAGTTGTGGCCCGTTGTCAGGCAACGTGGCG
TGGTGTGCACTGTGTTTGCTGACGCAACCCCCACTGGTTGGGGCATTGCCACCACCTGTCAGCTCCTTTC
CGGGACTTTCGCTTTCCCCCTCCCTATTGCCACGGCGGAACTCATCGCCGCCTGCCTTGCCCGCTGCTGG
ACAGGGGCTCGGCTGTTGGGCACTGACAATTCCGTGGTGTTGTCGGGGAAGCTGACGTCCTTTCCATGGC
TGCTCGCCTGTGTTGCCACCTGGATTCTGCGCGGGACGTCCTTCTGCTACGTCCCTTCGGCCCTCAATCC
AGCGGACCTTCCTTCCCGCGGCCTGCTGCCGGCTCTAGAGCCTCTTCCGCGTCTTCGCCTTCCCGGGTCG
AGCTCGGTACCTTTAAGACCAATGACTTACAAGGCAGCTGTAGATCTTAGCCACTTTTTAAAAGAAAAGG
GGGGACTGGAAGGGCTAATTCACTCCCAACGAAGACAAGATCTGCTTTTTGCTTGTACTGGGTCTCTCTG
GTTAGACCAGATCTGAGCCTGGGAGCTCTCTGGCTAACTAGGGAACCCACTGCTTAAGCCTCAATAAAGC
TTGCCTTGAGTGCTTCAAGTAGTGTGTGCCCGTCTGTTGTGTGACTCTGGTAACTAGAGATCCCTCAGAC
CCTTTTAGTCAGTGTGGAAAATCTCTAGCAGTAGTAGTTCATGTCATCTTATTATTCAGTATTTATAACT
TGCAAAGAAATGAATATCAGAGAGTGAGAGGAACTTGTTTATTGCAGCTTATAATGGTTACAAATAAAGC
AATAGCATCAC
Features (pLannotate 1.2.2; 32 found; start..end, strand, type, name):
    112..247     +  rep_origin     SV40 ori: SV40 origin of replication
    268..286     -  promoter       T7 promoter: promoter for bacteriophage T7 RNA polymerase
    294..449     +  CDS            lacZα (fragment): LacZα fragment of β-galactosidase; lacZ fragment
    454..882     +  rep_origin     f1 ori (sequence partly withheld): f1 bacteriophage origin of replication; arrow indicates direction of (+) strand synthesis
    935..1039    +  promoter       AmpR promoter: bla
   1040..1900    +  CDS            AmpR: β-lactamase; bla; confers resistance to ampicillin, carbenicillin, and related antibiotics
   2071..2659    +  rep_origin     ori: high-copy-number ColE1/pMB1/pBR322/pUC origin of replication
   2842..2934    +  CDS            lacI (fragment): lac repressor; lacI; The lac repressor binds to the lac operator to inhibit transcription in E. coli. This inhibition can be relieved by adding lactose or isopropyl-β-D-thiogalactopyranoside (IPTG).
   2947..2968    +  protein_bind   CAP binding site: CAP binding activates transcription in the presence of cAMP. E. coli catabolite activator protein
   2983..3013    +  promoter       lac promoter: promoter for the E. coli lac operon
   3021..3037    +  protein_bind   lac operator: The lac repressor binds to the lac operator to inhibit transcription in E. coli. This inhibition can be relieved by adding lactose or isopropyl-β-D-thiogalactopyranoside (IPTG). lac repressor encoded by lacI
   3082..3100    +  promoter       T3 promoter: promoter for bacteriophage T3 RNA polymerase
   3201..3580    +  enhancer       CMV enhancer: human cytomegalovirus immediate early enhancer
   3581..3784    +  promoter       CMV promoter: human cytomegalovirus (CMV) immediate early promoter
   3799..3979    +  LTR            5' LTR (truncated): truncated 5' long terminal repeat (LTR) from HIV-1
   4026..4151    +  misc_feature   HIV-1 Ψ: packaging signal of human immunodeficiency virus type 1
   4135..4498    +  CDS            HIV-1 gag (fragment): gag protein from human immunodeficiency virus 1; gag
   4644..4877    +  misc_feature   RRE: The Rev response element (RRE) of HIV-1 allows for Rev-dependent mRNA export from the nucleus to the cytoplasm.
   5254..5354    +  CDS            Rev (fragment): human immunodeficiency virus 1 (HIV-1) Rev protein; rev; enhances nuclear export of unspliced and incompletely spliced viral mRNAs
   5373..5490    +  misc_feature   cPPT/CTS: central polypurine tract and central termination sequence of HIV-1
   5520..5604    +  CDS            large T antigen (fragment): large T antigen from SV40 (simian virus 40)
   5627..5761    +  polyA_signal   SV40 poly(A) signal: SV40 polyadenylation signal
   5789..5808    -  misc_feature   MCS (fragment): pBluescript multiple cloning site
   5864..6691    -  CDS            NGFR (fragment): TNR16_HUMAN - Also known as TNFRSF16. Experimental evidence at protein level: Swiss-Prot protein existence level 1. Low affinity receptor which can bind to NGF, BDNF, NTF3, and NTF4. Forms a heterodimeric receptor with SORCS2 that binds the precursor forms of NGF, BDNF and NTF3 with high affinity, and has much lower affinity for mature NGF and BDNF (PubMed:24908487). Plays an important role in differentiation and survival of specific neuronal populations during development (By similarity). Can mediate cell survival as well as cell death of neural cells. Plays a role in the inactivation of RHOA
   6901..6939    -  promoter       minimal CMV promoter: human cytomegalovirus (CMV) immediate early promoter
   6941..6964    -  misc_feature   MCS (fragment): pBluescript multiple cloning site
   6967..7477    +  promoter       hPGK promoter: human phosphoglycerate kinase 1 promoter
   7517..8119    +  CDS            RAB35: RAB35_HUMAN - Also known as RAB1C, RAY. Experimental evidence at protein level: Swiss-Prot protein existence level 1. The small GTPases Rab are key regulators of intracellular membrane trafficking, from the formation of transport vesicles to their fusion with membranes. Rabs cycle between an inactive GDP-bound form and an active GTP-bound form that is able to recruit to membranes different sets of downstream effectors directly responsible for vesicle formation, movement, tethering and fusion. That Rab is involved in the process of endocytosis and is an essential rate-limiting regulator of the
   8139..8685    +  misc_feature   WPRE (fragment): woodchuck hepatitis virus posttranscriptional regulatory element
   8700..8768    +  CDS            nef (fragment): NEF_HV1Z2 - Experimental evidence at protein level: Swiss-Prot protein existence level 1. Extracellular Nef protein targets CD4(+) T-lymphocytes for apoptosis by interacting with CXCR4 surface receptors. From Human immunodeficiency virus type 1 group M subtype D (isolate Z2/CDC-Z34) (HIV-1).
   8770..9003    +  LTR            3' LTR (ΔU3): self-inactivating 3' long terminal repeat (LTR) from HIV-1
   9075..72      +  polyA_signal   SV40 poly(A) signal (across the origin): SV40 polyadenylation signal
