[The description below was written by a language model from this plasmid's Addgene catalogue record and pLannotate feature annotations shown in this document.]
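Description:
p25.pA.NGFR.mCMV.hPGK.Rab35(WT).wpre is a 9.1 kb plasmid catalogued as a mammalian expression vector on the p1074 backbone. Its feature table shows the layout of a third-generation, self-inactivating HIV-1 lentiviral transfer vector. A CMV enhancer/promoter replaces the U3 region upstream of a truncated 5' LTR and drives transcription of the vector genome in packaging cells. This is followed by the Ψ packaging signal with a gag fragment, the Rev response element for Rev-dependent nuclear export, and the cPPT/CTS element. The genome ends in a ΔU3 3' LTR, so the integrated provirus lacks LTR promoter activity, and an SV40 poly(A) signal lies beyond it. In bacteria the plasmid is maintained through a high-copy ColE1/pUC origin and selected with ampicillin. It also carries an f1 origin, an SV40 origin, and pBluescript-derived lac, T3 and T7 remnants.

The payload is a bidirectional expression cassette. The human PGK promoter drives wild-type human RAB35 in the sense orientation, and a WPRE fragment downstream enhances transcript expression. RAB35 is a small GTPase that regulates endocytic membrane trafficking. Placed back to back with hPGK, a minimal CMV promoter faces the opposite direction and drives an NGFR fragment, annotated as partial and so presumably a truncated form of the low-affinity NGF receptor. An SV40 poly(A) signal sits at the far end of this antisense unit, matching the "pA" in the construct name. In such designs the minimal promoter borrows activity from the adjacent PGK promoter, so the surface marker is co-expressed with the gene of interest and can identify or enrich transduced cells. The record gives the purpose only as wild-type rab35 expression. The associated publication concerns extracellular vesicles from senescent cells.
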