Addgene plasmid #226764: p25.pA.NGFR.mCMV.hPGK.Rab35(WT).wpre[sequenced]
Purpose: rab35 (WT)
Depositing lab: Ferdinando Pucci. Depositing organization: Oregon Health & Science University. Publication: Senescent Cell-Derived Extracellular Vesicles Inhibit Cancer Recurrence by Coordinating Immune Surveillance. Ziglari T, Calistri NL, Finan JM, Derrick DS, Nakayasu ES, Burnet MC, Kyle JE, Hoare M, Heiser LM, Pucci F. Cancer Res. 2025 Mar 3;85(5):859-874. doi: 10.1158/0008-5472.CAN-24-0875. PubMed 39804967.
Backbone
  Vector backbone: p1074
  Vector type: Mammalian Expression
Growth in bacteria
  Bacterial resistance: Ampicillin, 100 μg/mL
  Growth temperature: 37°C
  Growth strain: NEB Stable
  Copy number: Unknown
Gene/Insert
  Gene/Insert name: rab35
  Entrez Gene: RAB35 (a.k.a. H-ray, RAB1C, RAY)
Terms and licenses: Academic/Nonprofit Terms; Industry Terms: Not Available to Industry
How to cite: p25.pA.NGFR.mCMV.hPGK.Rab35(WT).wpre[sequenced] was a gift from Ferdinando Pucci (Addgene plasmid # 226764 ; http://n2t.net/addgene:226764 ; RRID:Addgene_226764)
